>Addgene plasmid #59136 | pOTTC590 - pCMV ER-iRFP | depositor full sequence | sequence record 191214 | pOTTC590 - pCMV ER-iRFP sequence 5024 bps
TAGTTATTAATAGTAATCAATTACGGGGTCATTAGTTCATAGCCCATATATGGAGTTCCGCGTTACATAA
CTTACGGTAAATGGCCCGCCTGGCTGACCGCCCAACGACCCCCGCCCATTGACGTCAATAATGACGTATG
TTCCCATAGTAACGCCAATAGGGACTTTCCATTGACGTCAATGGGTGGAGTATTTACGGTAAACTGCCCA
CTTGGCAGTACATCAAGTGTATCATATGCCAAGTACGCCCCCTATTGACGTCAATGACGGTAAATGGCCC
GCCTGGCATTATGCCCAGTACATGACCTTATGGGACTTTCCTACTTGGCAGTACATCTACGTATTAGTCA
TCGCTATTACCATGGTGATGCGGTTTTGGCAGTACATCAATGGGCGTGGATAGCGGTTTGACTCACGGGG
ATTTCCAAGTCTCCACCCCATTGACGTCAATGGGAGTTTGTTTTGGCACCAAAATCAACGGGACTTTCCA
AAATGTCGTAACAACTCCGCCCCATTGACGCAAATGGGCGGTAGGCGTGTACGGTGGGAGGTCTATATAA
GCAGAGCTGGTTTAGTGAACCGTCAGATCCGCTAGCATGCTGCTATCCGTGCCGTTGCTGCTCGGCCTCC
TCGGCCTGGCCGTCGCCGACCGGTCGCACACCATGGCTGAAGGATCCGTCGCCAGGCAGCCTGACCTCTT
GACCTGCGACGATGAGCCGATCCATATCCCCGGTGCCATCCAACCGCATGGACTGCTGCTCGCCCTCGCC
GCCGACATGACGATCGTTGCCGGCAGCGACAACCTTCCCGAACTCACCGGACTGGCGATCGGCGCCCTGA
TCGGCCGCTCTGCGGCCGATGTCTTCGACTCGGAGACGCACAACCGTCTGACGATCGCCTTGGCCGAGCC
CGGGGCGGCCGTCGGAGCACCGATCACTGTCGGCTTCACGATGCGAAAGGACGCAGGCTTCATCGGCTCC
TGGCATCGCCATGATCAGCTCATCTTCCTCGAGCTCGAGCCTCCCCAGCGGGACGTCGCCGAGCCGCAGG
CGTTCTTCCGCCGCACCAACAGCGCCATCCGCCGCCTGCAGGCCGCCGAAACCTTGGAAAGCGCCTGCGC
CGCCGCGGCGCAAGAGGTGCGGAAGATTACCGGCTTCGATCGGGTGATGATCTATCGCTTCGCCTCCGAC
TTCAGCGGCGAAGTGATCGCAGAGGATCGGTGCGCCGAGGTCGAGTCAAAACTAGGCCTGCACTATCCTG
CCTCAACCGTGCCGGCGCAGGCCCGTCGGCTCTATACCATCAACCCGGTACGGATCATTCCCGATATCAA
TTATCGGCCGGTGCCGGTCACCCCAGACCTCAATCCGGTCACCGGGCGGCCGATTGATCTTAGCTTCGCC
ATCCTGCGCAGCGTCTCGCCCGTCCATCTGGAATTCATGCGCAACATAGGCATGCACGGCACGATGTCGA
TCTCGATTTTGCGCGGCGAGCGACTGTGGGGATTGATCGTTTGCCATCACCGAACGCCGTACTACGTCGA
TCTCGATGGCCGCCAAGCCTGCGAGCTAGTCGCCCAGGTTCTGGCCTGGCAGATCGGCGTGATGGAAGAG
TACAAGAAGGACGAGCTGTAAAGATCTCGAGCTCAAGCTTCGAATTCTGCAGTCGACGGTACCGCGGGCC
CGGGATCCACCGGATCTAGATAACTGATCATAATCAGCCATACCACATTTGTAGAGGTTTTACTTGCTTT
AAAAAACCTCCCACACCTCCCCCTGAACCTGAAACATAAAATGAATGCAATTGTTGTTGTTAACTTGTTT
ATTGCAGCTTATAATGGTTACAAATAAAGCAATAGCATCACAAATTTCACAAATAAAGCATTTTTTTCAC
TGCATTCTAGTTGTGGTTTGTCCAAACTCATCAATGTATCTTAAGGCGTAAATTGTAAGCGTTAATATTT
TGTTAAAATTCGCGTTAAATTTTTGTTAAATCAGCTCATTTTTTAACCAATAGGCCGAAATCGGCAAAAT
CCCTTATAAATCAAAAGAATAGACCGAGATAGGGT
[37 nt withheld, positions 2066-2102]
AAAGAACGTGGACTCCAACGTCAAAGG
[49 nt withheld, positions 2130-2178]
T
[91 nt withheld, positions 2180-2270]
G
[124 nt withheld, positions 2272-2395]
CAGGTGGCACTTTTCGGGGAAATGTGCGCGGAACCCCTATTTGTTTATTTTTCTAAATACATTCAAATAT
GTATCCGCTCATGAGACAATAACCCTGATAAATGCTTCAATAATATTGAAAAAGGAAGAGTCCTGAGGCG
GAAAGAACCAGCTGTGGAATGTGTGTCAGTTAGGGTGTGGAAAGTCCCCAGGCTCCCCAGCAGGCAGAAG
TATGCAAAGCATGCATCTCAATTAGTCAGCAACCAGGTGTGGAAAGTCCCCAGGCTCCCCAGCAGGCAGA
AGTATGCAAAGCATGCATCTCAATTAGTCAGCAACCATAGTCCCGCCCCTAACTCCGCCCATCCCGCCCC
TAACTCCGCCCAGTTCCGCCCATTCTCCGCCCCATGGCTGACTAATTTTTTTTATTTATGCAGAGGCCGA
GGCCGCCTCGGCCTCTGAGCTATTCCAGAAGTAGTGAGGAGGCTTTTTTGGAGGCCTAGGCTTTTGCAAA
GATCGATCAAGAGACAGGATGAGGATCGTTTCGCATGATTGAACAAGATGGATTGCACGCAGGTTCTCCG
GCCGCTTGGGTGGAGAGGCTATTCGGCTATGACTGGGCACAACAGACAATCGGCTGCTCTGATGCCGCCG
TGTTCCGGCTGTCAGCGCAGGGGCGCCCGGTTCTTTTTGTCAAGACCGACCTGTCCGGTGCCCTGAATGA
ACTGCAAGACGAGGCAGCGCGGCTATCGTGGCTGGCCACGACGGGCGTTCCTTGCGCAGCTGTGCTCGAC
GTTGTCACTGAAGCGGGAAGGGACTGGCTGCTATTGGGCGAAGTGCCGGGGCAGGATCTCCTGTCATCTC
ACCTTGCTCCTGCCGAGAAAGTATCCATCATGGCTGATGCAATGCGGCGGCTGCATACGCTTGATCCGGC
TACCTGCCCATTCGACCACCAAGCGAAACATCGCATCGAGCGAGCACGTACTCGGATGGAAGCCGGTCTT
GTCGATCAGGATGATCTGGACGAAGAGCATCAGGGGCTCGCGCCAGCCGAACTGTTCGCCAGGCTCAAGG
CGAGCATGCCCGACGGCGAGGATCTCGTCGTGACCCATGGCGATGCCTGCTTGCCGAATATCATGGTGGA
AAATGGCCGCTTTTCTGGATTCATCGACTGTGGCCGGCTGGGTGTGGCGGACCGCTATCAGGACATAGCG
TTGGCTACCCGTGATATTGCTGAAGAGCTTGGCGGCGAATGGGCTGACCGCTTCCTCGTGCTTTACGGTA
TCGCCGCTCCCGATTCGCAGCGCATCGCCTTCTATCGCCTTCTTGACGAGTTCTTCTGAGCGGGACTCTG
GGGTTCGAAATGACCGACCAAGCGACGCCCAACCTGCCATCACGAGATTTCGATTCCACCGCCGCCTTCT
ATGAAAGGTTGGGCTTCGGAATCGTTTTCCGGGACGCCGGCTGGATGATCCTCCAGCGCGGGGATCTCAT
GCTGGAGTTCTTCGCCCACCCTAGGGGGAGGCTAACTGAAACACGGAAGGAGACAATACCGGAAGGAACC
CGCGCTATGACGGCAATAAAAAGACAGAATAAAACGCACGGTGTTGGGTCGTTTGTTCATAAACGCGGGG
TTCGGTCCCAGGGCTGGCACTCTGTCGATACCCCACCGAGACCCCATTGGGGCCAATACGCCCGCGTTTC
TTCCTTTTCCCCACCCCACCCCCCAAGTTCGGGTGAAGGCCCAGGGCTCGCAGCCAACGTCGGGGCGGCA
GGCCCTGCCATAGCCTCAGGTTACTCATATATACTTTAGATTGATTTAAAACTTCATTTTTAATTTAAAA
GGATCTAGGTGAAGATCCTTTTTGATAATCTCATGACCAAAATCCCTTAACGTGAGTTTTCGTTCCACTG
AGCGTCAGACCCCGTAGAAAAGATCAAAGGATCTTCTTGAGATCCTTTTTTTCTGCGCGTAATCTGCTGC
TTGCAAACAAAAAAACCACCGCTACCAGCGGTGGTTTGTTTGCCGGATCAAGAGCTACCAACTCTTTTTC
CGAAGGTAACTGGCTTCAGCAGAGCGCAGATACCAAATACTGTCCTTCTAGTGTAGCCGTAGTTAGGCCA
CCACTTCAAGAACTCTGTAGCACCGCCTACATACCTCGCTCTGCTAATCCTGTTACCAGTGGCTGCTGCC
AGTGGCGATAAGTCGTGTCTTACCGGGTTGGACTCAAGACGATAGTTACCGGATAAGGCGCAGCGGTCGG
GCTGAACGGGGGGTTCGTGCACACAGCCCAGCTTGGAGCGAACGACCTACACCGAACTGAGATACCTACA
GCGTGAGCTATGAGAAAGCGCCACGCTTCCCGAAGGGAGAAAGGCGGACAGGTATCCGGTAAGCGGCAGG
GTCGGAACAGGAGAGCGCACGAGGGAGCTTCCAGGGGGAAACGCCTGGTATCTTTATAGTCCTGTCGGGT
TTCGCCACCTCTGACTTGAGCGTCGATTTTTGTGATGCTCGTCAGGGGGGCGGAGCCTATGGAAAAACGC
CAGCAACGCGGCCTTTTTACGGTTCCTGGCCTTTTGCTGGCCTTTTGCTCACATGTTCTTTCCTGCGTTA
TCCCCTGATTCTGTGGATAACCGTATTACCGCCATGCAT
Features (pLannotate 1.2.2; 14 found; start..end, strand, type, name):
     61..364     +  enhancer       CMV enhancer: human cytomegalovirus immediate early enhancer
    365..568     +  promoter       CMV promoter: human cytomegalovirus (CMV) immediate early promoter
    663..1610    +  CDS            iRFP713: iRFP713 is a basic (constitutively fluorescent) near ir fluorescent protein published in 2011, derived from Rhodopseudomonas palustris. It has low acid sensitivity. It requires the cofactor biliverdin for fluorescence.
   1632..1688    +  misc_feature   MCS: multiple cloning site
   1705..1789    +  CDS            large T antigen (fragment): large T antigen from SV40 (simian virus 40)
   1812..1933    +  polyA_signal   SV40 poly(A) signal: SV40 polyadenylation signal
   1967..2395    -  rep_origin     f1 ori (sequence partly withheld): f1 bacteriophage origin of replication; arrow indicates direction of (+) strand synthesis
   2422..2526    +  promoter       AmpR promoter: bla
   2528..2885    +  promoter       SV40 promoter: SV40 enhancer and early promoter
   2920..3714    +  CDS            NeoR/KanR: aminoglycoside phosphotransferase from Tn5; aph(3')-II (or nptII); confers resistance to neomycin, kanamycin, and G418 (Geneticin®)
   3735..3887    +  CDS            ble (fragment): BLE_KLEPN - Experimental evidence at protein level: Swiss-Prot protein existence level 1. Binding protein with a strong affinity to the bleomycin family of antibiotics. Binds to CL990; an antimitotic-antibiotic compound. From Klebsiella pneumoniae.
   3946..3993    +  polyA_signal   HSV TK poly(A) signal: herpes simplex virus thymidine kinase polyadenylation signal (Cole and Stacy, 1985)
   4084..4100    -  polyA_signal   bGH poly(A) signal (fragment): bovine growth hormone polyadenylation signal
   4322..4910    +  rep_origin     ori: high-copy-number ColE1/pMB1/pBR322/pUC origin of replication
