>Addgene plasmid #59136 | pOTTC590 - pCMV ER-iRFP | addgene full sequence | sequence record 194620 | Addgene NGS Result
CCTGCGTTATCCCCTGATTCTGTGGATAACCGTATTACCGCCATGCATTAGTTATTAATAGTAATCAATT
ACGGGGTCATTAGTTCATAGCCCATATATGGAGTTCCGCGTTACATAACTTACGGTAAATGGCCCGCCTG
GCTGACCGCCCAACGACCCCCGCCCATTGACGTCAATAATGACGTATGTTCCCATAGTAACGCCAATAGG
GACTTTCCATTGACGTCAATGGGTGGAGTATTTACGGTAAACTGCCCACTTGGCAGTACATCAAGTGTAT
CATATGCCAAGTACGCCCCCTATTGACGTCAATGACGGTAAATGGCCCGCCTGGCATTATGCCCAGTACA
TGACCTTATGGGACTTTCCTACTTGGCAGTACATCTACGTATTAGTCATCGCTATTACCATGGTGATGCG
GTTTTGGCAGTACATCAATGGGCGTGGATAGCGGTTTGACTCACGGGGATTTCCAAGTCTCCACCCCATT
GACGTCAATGGGAGTTTGTTTTGGCACCAAAATCAACGGGACTTTCCAAAATGTCGTAACAACTCCGCCC
CATTGACGCAAATGGGCGGTAGGCGTGTACGGTGGGAGGTCTATATAAGCAGAGCTGGTTTAGTGAACCG
TCAGATCCGCTAGCATGCTGCTATCCGTGCCGTTGCTGCTCGGCCTCCTCGGCCTGGCCGTCGCCGACCG
GTCGCACACCATGGCTGAAGGATCCGTCGCCAGGCAGCCTGACCTCTTGACCTGCGACGATGAGCCGATC
CATATCCCCGGTGCCATCCAACCGCATGGACTGCTGCTCGCCCTCGCCGCCGACATGACGATCGTTGCCG
GCAGCGACAACCTTCCCGAACTCACCGGACTGGCGATCGGCGCCCTGATCGGCCGCTCTGCGGCCGATGT
CTTCGACTCGGAGACGCACAACCGTCTGACGATCGCCTTGGCCGAGCCCGGGGCGGCCGTCGGAGCACCG
ATCACTGTCGGCTTCACGATGCGAAAGGACGCAGGCTTCATCGGCTCCTGGCATCGCCATGATCAGCTCA
TCTTCCTCGAGCTCGAGCCTCCCCAGCGGGACGTCGCCGAGCCGCAGGCGTTCTTCCGCCGCACCAACAG
CGCCATCCGCCGCCTGCAGGCCGCCGAAACCTTGGAAAGCGCCTGCGCCGCCGCGGCGCAAGAGGTGCGG
AAGATTACCGGCTTCGATCGGGTGATGATCTATCGCTTCGCCTCCGACTTCAGCGGCGAAGTGATCGCAG
AGGATCGGTGCGCCGAGGTCGAGTCAAAACTAGGCCTGCACTATCCTGCCTCAACCGTGCCGGCGCAGGC
CCGTCGGCTCTATACCATCAACCCGGTACGGATCATTCCCGATATCAATTATCGGCCGGTGCCGGTCACC
CCAGACCTCAATCCGGTCACCGGGCGGCCGATTGATCTTAGCTTCGCCATCCTGCGCAGCGTCTCGCCCG
TCCATCTGGAATTCATGCGCAACATAGGCATGCACGGCACGATGTCGATCTCGATTTTGCGCGGCGAGCG
ACTGTGGGGATTGATCGTTTGCCATCACCGAACGCCGTACTACGTCGATCTCGATGGCCGCCAAGCCTGC
GAGCTAGTCGCCCAGGTTCTGGCCTGGCAGATCGGCGTGATGGAAGAGTACAAGAAGGACGAGCTGTAAA
GATCTCGAGCTCAAGCTTCGAATTCTGCAGTCGACGGTACCGCGGGCCCGGGATCCACCGGATCTAGATA
ACTGATCATAATCAGCCATACCACATTTGTAGAGGTTTTACTTGCTTTAAAAAACCTCCCACACCTCCCC
CTGAACCTGAAACATAAAATGAATGCAATTGTTGTTGTTAACTTGTTTATTGCAGCTTATAATGGTTACA
AATAAAGCAATAGCATCACAAATTTCACAAATAAAGCATTTTTTTCACTGCATTCTAGTTGTGGTTTGTC
CAAACTCATCAATGTATCTTAAGGCGTAAATTGTAAGCGTTAATATTTTGTTAAAATTCGCGTTAAATTT
TTGTTAAATCAGCTCATTTTTTAACCAATAGGCCGAAATCGGCAAAATCCCTTATAAATCAAAAGAATAG
ACCGAGATAGGGT
[37 nt withheld, positions 2114-2150]
AAAGAACGTGGACTCCAACGTCAAAGG
[49 nt withheld, positions 2178-2226]
T
[91 nt withheld, positions 2228-2318]
G
[124 nt withheld, positions 2320-2443]
CAGGTGGCACTTTTCGGGGAAATGTGCGCGGAACCCCTATTTGTTTATTTTTCTAAATACATTCAAATAT
GTATCCGCTCATGAGACAATAACCCTGATAAATGCTTCAATAATATTGAAAAAGGAAGAGTCCTGAGGCG
GAAAGAACCAGCTGTGGAATGTGTGTCAGTTAGGGTGTGGAAAGTCCCCAGGCTCCCCAGCAGGCAGAAG
TATGCAAAGCATGCATCTCAATTAGTCAGCAACCAGGTGTGGAAAGTCCCCAGGCTCCCCAGCAGGCAGA
AGTATGCAAAGCATGCATCTCAATTAGTCAGCAACCATAGTCCCGCCCCTAACTCCGCCCATCCCGCCCC
TAACTCCGCCCAGTTCCGCCCATTCTCCGCCCCATGGCTGACTAATTTTTTTTATTTATGCAGAGGCCGA
GGCCGCCTCGGCCTCTGAGCTATTCCAGAAGTAGTGAGGAGGCTTTTTTGGAGGCCTAGGCTTTTGCAAA
GATCGATCAAGAGACAGGATGAGGATCGTTTCGCATGATTGAACAAGATGGATTGCACGCAGGTTCTCCG
GCCGCTTGGGTGGAGAGGCTATTCGGCTATGACTGGGCACAACAGACAATCGGCTGCTCTGATGCCGCCG
TGTTCCGGCTGTCAGCGCAGGGGCGCCCGGTTCTTTTTGTCAAGACCGACCTGTCCGGTGCCCTGAATGA
ACTGCAAGACGAGGCAGCGCGGCTATCGTGGCTGGCCACGACGGGCGTTCCTTGCGCAGCTGTGCTCGAC
GTTGTCACTGAAGCGGGAAGGGACTGGCTGCTATTGGGCGAAGTGCCGGGGCAGGATCTCCTGTCATCTC
ACCTTGCTCCTGCCGAGAAAGTATCCATCATGGCTGATGCAATGCGGCGGCTGCATACGCTTGATCCGGC
TACCTGCCCATTCGACCACCAAGCGAAACATCGCATCGAGCGAGCACGTACTCGGATGGAAGCCGGTCTT
GTCGATCAGGATGATCTGGACGAAGAGCATCAGGGGCTCGCGCCAGCCGAACTGTTCGCCAGGCTCAAGG
CGAGCATGCCCGACGGCGAGGATCTCGTCGTGACCCATGGCGATGCCTGCTTGCCGAATATCATGGTGGA
AAATGGCCGCTTTTCTGGATTCATCGACTGTGGCCGGCTGGGTGTGGCGGACCGCTATCAGGACATAGCG
TTGGCTACCCGTGATATTGCTGAAGAGCTTGGCGGCGAATGGGCTGACCGCTTCCTCGTGCTTTACGGTA
TCGCCGCTCCCGATTCGCAGCGCATCGCCTTCTATCGCCTTCTTGACGAGTTCTTCTGAGCGGGACTCTG
GGGTTCGAAATGACCGACCAAGCGACGCCCAACCTGCCATCACGAGATTTCGATTCCACCGCCGCCTTCT
ATGAAAGGTTGGGCTTCGGAATCGTTTTCCGGGACGCCGGCTGGATGATCCTCCAGCGCGGGGATCTCAT
GCTGGAGTTCTTCGCCCACCCTAGGGGGAGGCTAACTGAAACACGGAAGGAGACAATACCGGAAGGAACC
CGCGCTATGACGGCAATAAAAAGACAGAATAAAACGCACGGTGTTGGGTCGTTTGTTCATAAACGCGGGG
TTCGGTCCCAGGGCTGGCACTCTGTCGATACCCCACCGAGACCCCATTGGGGCCAATACGCCCGCGTTTC
TTCCTTTTCCCCACCCCACCCCCCAAGTTCGGGTGAAGGCCCAGGGCTCGCAGCCAACGTCGGGGCGGCA
GGCCCTGCCATAGCCTCAGGTTACTCATATATACTTTAGATTGATTTAAAACTTCATTTTTAATTTAAAA
GGATCTAGGTGAAGATCCTTTTTGATAATCTCATGACCAAAATCCCTTAACGTGAGTTTTCGTTCCACTG
AGCGTCAGACCCCGTAGAAAAGATCAAAGGATCTTCTTGAGATCCTTTTTTTCTGCGCGTAATCTGCTGC
TTGCAAACAAAAAAACCACCGCTACCAGCGGTGGTTTGTTTGCCGGATCAAGAGCTACCAACTCTTTTTC
CGAAGGTAACTGGCTTCAGCAGAGCGCAGATACCAAATACTGTTCTTCTAGTGTAGCCGTAGTTAGGCCA
CCACTTCAAGAACTCTGTATCACCGCCTACATACCTCGCTCTGCTAATCCTGTTACCAGTGGCTGCTGCC
AGTGGCGATAAGTCGTGTCTTACCGGGTTGGACTCAAGACGATAGTTACCGGATAAGGCGCAGCGGTCGG
GCTGAACGGGGGGTTCGTGCACACAGCCCAGCTTGGAGCGAACGACCTACACCGAACTGAGATACCTACA
GCGTGAGCTATGAGAAAGCGCCACGCTTCCCGAAGGGAGAAAGGCGGACAGGTATCCGGTAAGCGGCAGG
GTCGGAACAGGAGAGCGCACGAGGGAGCTTCCAGGGGGAAACGCCTGGTATCTTTATAGTCCTGTCGGGT
TTCGCCACCTCTGACTTGAGCGTCGATTTTTGTGATGCTCGTCAGGGGGGCGGAGCCTATGGAAAAACGC
CAGCAACGCGGCCTTTTTACGGTTCCTGGCCTTTTGCTGGCCTTTTGCTCACATGTTCTTT
Features (pLannotate 1.2.2; 15 found; start..end, strand, type, name):
      7..41      +  rep_origin     RSF ori (fragment): Plasmids containing the RSF 1030 origin of replication can be propagated in E. coli cells that contain additional plasmids with compatible origins.
    109..412     +  enhancer       CMV enhancer: human cytomegalovirus immediate early enhancer
    413..616     +  promoter       CMV promoter: human cytomegalovirus (CMV) immediate early promoter
    711..1658    +  CDS            iRFP713: iRFP713 is a basic (constitutively fluorescent) near ir fluorescent protein published in 2011, derived from Rhodopseudomonas palustris. It has low acid sensitivity. It requires the cofactor biliverdin for fluorescence.
   1680..1736    +  misc_feature   MCS: multiple cloning site
   1753..1837    +  CDS            large T antigen (fragment): large T antigen from SV40 (simian virus 40)
   1860..1981    +  polyA_signal   SV40 poly(A) signal: SV40 polyadenylation signal
   2015..2443    -  rep_origin     f1 ori (sequence partly withheld): f1 bacteriophage origin of replication; arrow indicates direction of (+) strand synthesis
   2470..2574    +  promoter       AmpR promoter: bla
   2576..2933    +  promoter       SV40 promoter: SV40 enhancer and early promoter
   2968..3762    +  CDS            NeoR/KanR: aminoglycoside phosphotransferase from Tn5; aph(3')-II (or nptII); confers resistance to neomycin, kanamycin, and G418 (Geneticin®)
   3783..3935    +  CDS            ble (fragment): BLE_KLEPN - Experimental evidence at protein level: Swiss-Prot protein existence level 1. Binding protein with a strong affinity to the bleomycin family of antibiotics. Binds to CL990; an antimitotic-antibiotic compound. From Klebsiella pneumoniae.
   3994..4041    +  polyA_signal   HSV TK poly(A) signal: herpes simplex virus thymidine kinase polyadenylation signal (Cole and Stacy, 1985)
   4132..4148    -  polyA_signal   bGH poly(A) signal (fragment): bovine growth hormone polyadenylation signal
   4370..4958    +  rep_origin     ori: high-copy-number ColE1/pMB1/pBR322/pUC origin of replication
