[The description below was written by a language model from this plasmid's Addgene catalogue record and pLannotate feature annotations shown in this document.]
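Description:
pOTTC590 - pCMV ER-iRFP is a 5,024 bp mammalian expression plasmid built on the Clontech pDsRed-MitoER backbone, designed to express a near-infrared fluorescent protein confined to the endoplasmic reticulum. It replicates in E. coli at high copy from a ColE1/pUC-type origin and also carries an f1 phage origin. A single NeoR/KanR gene (Tn5 aminoglycoside phosphotransferase) serves both hosts. A bacterial bla-type promoter drives it for kanamycin selection, and the adjacent SV40 enhancer/early promoter, paired with an HSV TK polyadenylation signal, drives it in mammalian cells for G418 selection of stable lines.

The payload is iRFP713, a constitutively fluorescent near-infrared protein derived from a Rhodopseudomonas palustris protein that requires biliverdin as its cofactor. Transcription comes from the human cytomegalovirus immediate early enhancer and promoter and ends at an SV40 poly(A) signal, with a residual multiple cloning site between the coding region and the terminator. According to the catalogue entry, the insert carries an N-terminal signal peptide, which directs the nascent protein into the secretory pathway, and a C-terminal ER retention signal, which keeps it there. These short targeting elements are not annotated separately in the feature tables, and their identities are not stated, although unannotated sequence flanks the iRFP713 coding region on both sides. The depositor and repository-sequenced records are the same length and show the same feature order, differing only in start coordinate. A few small annotated fragments (RSF ori, large T antigen, ble, bGH poly(A)) are probably backbone remnants or partial matches rather than functional parts.

The construct is used to label the ER with a near-infrared marker in transfected mammalian cells. It was deposited with work evaluating iRFP713 as a reporter for neuronal studies.
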