Addgene plasmid #59136: pOTTC590 - pCMV ER-iRFP
Purpose: A plasmid that express endoplasmic reticulum-targeted iRFP under the CMV promoter.
Depositing lab: Brandon Harvey. Depositing organization: National Institute on Drug Abuse (NIDA). Publication: Near-infrared fluorescent protein iRFP713 as a reporter protein for optogenetic vectors, a transgenic Cre-reporter rat, and other neuronal studies. Richie CT, Whitaker LR, Whitaker KW, Necarsulmer J, Baldwin HA, Zhang Y, Fortuno L, Hinkle JJ, Koivula P, Henderson MJ, Sun W, Wang K, Smith JC, Pickel J, Ji N, Hope BT, Harvey BK. J Neurosci Methods. 2017 Jun 1;284:1-14. doi: 10.1016/j.jneumeth.2017.03.020. Epub 2017 Apr 2. PubMed 28380331.
Backbone
  Vector backbone: pDsRed-MitoER
  Backbone manufacturer: Clontech
  Vector type: Mammalian Expression
  Selectable markers: Neomycin (select with G418)
Growth in bacteria
  Bacterial resistance: Kanamycin, 50 μg/mL
  Growth temperature: 37°C
  Growth strain: DH5alpha
  Copy number: High Copy
Gene/Insert
  Gene/Insert name: ER-localized Infrared Fluorescent Protein (alt name: iRFP713)
  Promoter: CMV-IE
  Tag / fusion protein: signal peptide (N terminal on insert); ER retention signal (C terminal on insert)
  Cloning method: Ligation Independent Cloning
  Sequencing primers: 5′ CMV F; 3′ SV40pA R
Terms and licenses: Academic/Nonprofit Terms; Industry Terms: Not Available to Industry
How to cite: pOTTC590 - pCMV ER-iRFP was a gift from Brandon Harvey (Addgene plasmid # 59136 ; http://n2t.net/addgene:59136 ; RRID:Addgene_59136)
